>Addgene plasmid #192117 | pHR-ON VIPER CAR (anti-CD19)-final design | addgene full sequence | sequence record 386683 | Addgene NGS Result
TGCAGAGGCCGAGGCCGCCTCGGCCTCTGAGCTATTCCAGAAGTAGTGAGGAGGCTTTTTTGGAGGCCTA
GGCTTTTGCAAAAAGCTTGGACACAAGACAGGCTTGCGAGATATGTTTGAGAATACCACTTTATCCCGCG
TCAGGGAGAGGCAGTGCGTAAAAAGACGCGGACTCATGTGAAATACTGGTTTTTAGTGCGCCAGATCTCT
ATAATCTCGCGCAACCTATTTTCCCCTCGAACACTTTTTAAGCCGTAGATAAACAGGCTGGGACACTTCA
CATGAGCGAAAAATACATCGTCACCTGGGACATGTTGCAGATCCATGCACGTAAACTCGCAAGCCGACTG
ATGCCTTCTGAACAATGGAAAGGCATTATTGCCGTAAGCCGTGGCGGTCTGTACCGGGTGCGTTACTGGC
GCGTGAACTGGGTATTCGTCATGTCGATACCGTTTGTATTTCCAGCTACGATCACGACAACCAGCGCGAG
CTTAAAGTGCTGAAACGCGCAGAAGGCGATGGCGAAGGCTTCATCGTTATTGATGACCTGGTGGATACCG
GTGGTACTGCGGTTGCGATTCGTGAAATGTATCCAAAAGCGCACTTTGTCACCATCTTCGCAAAACCGGC
TGGTCGTCCGCTGGTTGATGACTATGTTGTTGATATCCCGCAAGATACCTGGATTGAACAGCCGTGGGAT
ATGGGCGTCGTATTCGTCCCGCCAATCTCCGGTCGCTAATCTTTTCAACGCCTGGCACTGCCGGGCGTTG
TTCTTTTTAACTTCAGGCGGGTTACAATAGTTTCCAGTAAGTATTCTGGAGGCTGCATCCATGACACAGG
CAAACCTGAGCGAAACCCTGTTCAAACCCCGCTTTAAACATCCTGAAACCTCGACGCTAGTCCGCCGCTT
TAATCACGGCGCACAACCGCCTGTGCAGTCGGCCCTTGATGGTAAAACCATCCCTCACTGGTATCGCATG
ATTAACCGTCTGATGTGGATCTGGCGCGGCATTGACCCACGCGAAATCCTCGACGTCCAGGCACGTATTG
TGATGAGCGATGCCGAACGTACCGACGATGATTTATACGATACGGTGATTGGCTACCGTGGCGGCAACTG
GATTTATGAGTGGGCCCCGGATCTTTGTGAAGGAACCTTACTTCTGTGGTGTGACATAATTGGACAAACT
ACCTACAGAGATTTAAAGCTCTAAGGTAAATATAAAATTTTTAAGTGTATAATGTGTTAAACTACTGATT
CTAATTGTTTGTGTATTTTAGATTCCAACCTATGGAACTGATGAATGGGAGCAGTGGTGGAATGCCTTTA
ATGAGGAAAACCTGTTTTGCTCAGAAGAAATGCCATCTAGTGATGATGAGGCTACTGCTGACTCTCAACA
TTCTACTCCTCCAAAAAAGAAGAGAAAGGTAGAAGACCCCAAGGACTTTCCTTCAGAATTGCTAAGTTTT
TTGAGTCATGCTGTGTTTAGTAATAGAACTCTTGCTTGCTTTGCTATTTACACCACAAAGGAAAAAGCTG
CACTGCTATACAAGAAAATTATGGAAAAATATTCTGTAACCTTTATAAGTAGGCATAACAGTTATAATCA
TAACATACTGTTTTTTCTTACTCCACACAGGCATAGAGTGTCTGCTATTAATAACTATGCTCAAAAATTG
TGTACCTTTAGCTTTTTAATTTGTAAAGGGGTTAATAAGGAATATTTGATGTATAGTGCCTTGACTAGAG
ATCATAATCAGCCATACCACATTTGTAGAGGTTTTACTTGCTTTAAAAAACCTCCCACACCTCCCCCTGA
ACCTGAAACATAAAATGAATGCAATTGTTGTTGTTAACTTGTTTATTGCAGCTTATAATGGTTACAAATA
AAGCAATAGCATCACAAATTTCACAAATAAAGCATTTTTTTCACTGCATTCTAGTTGTGGTTTGTCCAAA
CTCATCAATGTATCTTATCATGTCTGGATCAACTGGATAACTCAAGCTAACCAAAATCATCCCAAACTTC
CCACCCCATACCCTATTACCACTGCCAATTACCTGTGGTTTCATTTACTCTAAACCTGTGATTCCTCTGA
ATTATTTTCATTTTAAAGAAATTGTATTTGTTAAATATGTACTACAAACTTAGTAGTTGGAAGGGCTAAT
TCACTCCCAAAGAAGACAAGATATCCTTGATCTGTGGATCTACCACACACAAGGCTACTTCCCTGATTAG
CAGAACTACACACCAGGGCCAGGGGTCAGATATCCACTGACCTTTGGATGGTGCTACAAGCTAGTACCAG
TTGAGCCAGATAAGGTAGAAGAGGCCAATAAAGGAGAGAACACCAGCTTGTTACACCCTGTGAGCCTGCA
TGGGATGGATGACCCGGAGAGAGAAGTGTTAGAGTGGAGGTTTGACAGCCGCCTAGCATTTCATCACGTG
GCCCGAGAGCTGCATCCGGAGTACTTCAAGAACTGCTGATATCGAGCTTGCTACAAGGGACTTTCCGCTG
GGGACTTTCCAGGGAGGCGTGGCCTGGGCGGGACTGGGGAGTGGCGAGCCCTCAGATCCTGCATATAAGC
AGCTGCTTTTTGCCTGTACTGGGTCTCTCTGGTTAGACCAGATCTGAGCCTGGGAGCTCTCTGGCTAACT
AGGGAACCCACTGCTTAAGCCTCAATAAAGCTTGCCTTGAGTGCTTCAAGTAGTGTGTGCCCGTCTGTTG
TGTGACTCTGGTAACTAGAGATCCCTCAGACCCTTTTAGTCAGTGTGGAAAATCTCTAGCAGTGGCGCCC
GAACAGGGACTTGAAAGCGAAAGGGAAACCAGAGGAGCTCTCTCGACGCAGGACTCGGCTTGCTGAAGCG
CGCACGGCAAGAGGCGAGGGGCGGCGACTGGTGAGTACGCCAAAAATTTTGACTAGCGGAGGCTAGAAGG
AGAGAGATGGGTGCGAGAGCGTCAGTATTAAGCGGGGGAGAATTAGATCGCGATGGGAAAAAATTCGGTT
AAGGCCAGGGGGAAAGAAAAAATATAAATTAAAACATATAGTATGGGCAAGCAGGGAGCTAGAACGATTC
GCAGTTAATCCTGGCCTGTTAGAAACATCAGAAGGCTGTAGACAAATACTGGGACAGCTACAACCATCCC
TTCAGACAGGATCAGAAGAACTTAGATCATTATATAATACAGTAGCAACCCTCTATTGTGTGCATCAAAG
GATAGAGATAAAAGACACCAAGGAAGCTTTAGACAAGATAGAGGAAGAGCAAAACAAAAGTAAGACCACC
GCACAGCAAGCGGCCGGCCGCTGATCTTCAGACCTGGAGGAGGAGATATGAGGGACAATTGGAGAAGTGA
ATTATATAAATATAAAGTAGTAAAAATTGAACCATTAGGAGTAGCACCCACCAAGGCAAAGAGAAGAGTG
GTGCAGAGAGAAAAAAGAGCAGTGGGAATAGGAGCTTTGTTCCTTGGGTTCTTGGGAGCAGCAGGAAGCA
CTATGGGCGCAGCGTCAATGACGCTGACGGTACAGGCCAGACAATTATTGTCTGGTATAGTGCAGCAGCA
GAACAATTTGCTGAGGGCTATTGAGGCGCAACAGCATCTGTTGCAACTCACAGTCTGGGGCATCAAGCAG
CTCCAGGCAAGAATCCTGGCTGTGGAAAGATACCTAAAGGATCAACAGCTCCTGGGGATTTGGGGTTGCT
CTGGAAAACTCATTTGCACCACTGCTGTGCCTTGGAATGCTAGTTGGAGTAATAAATCTCTGGAACAGAT
TTGGAATCACACGACCTGGATGGAGTGGGACAGAGAAATTAACAATTACACAAGCTTAATACACTCCTTA
ATTGAAGAATCGCAAAACCAGCAAGAAAAGAATGAACAAGAATTATTGGAATTAGATAAATGGGCAAGTT
TGTGGAATTGGTTTAACATAACAAATTGGCTGTGGTATATAAAATTATTCATAATGATAGTAGGAGGCTT
GGTAGGTTTAAGAATAGTTTTTGCTGTACTTTCTATAGTGAATAGAGTTAGGCAGGGATATTCACCATTA
TCGTTTCAGACCCACCTCCCAACCCCGAGGGGACCCGACAGGCCCGAAGGAATAGAAGAAGAAGGTGGAG
AGAGAGACAGAGACAGATCCATTCGATTAGTGAACGGATCTCGACGGTATCGCCAAATGGCAGTATTCAT
CCACAATTTTAAAAGAAAAGGGGGGATTGGGGGGTACAGTGCAGGGGAAAGAATAGTAGACATAATAGCA
ACAGACATACAAACTAAAGAATTACAAAAACAAATTACAAAAATTCAAAATTTTCGGGTTTATTACAGGG
ACAGCAGAGATCCAGTTTGGATCGATAAGCTTGATATCGAATTCCTGCAGCCCGTGAGGCTCCGGTGCCC
GTCAGTGGGCAGAGCGCACATCGCCCACAGTCCCCGAGAAGTTGGGGGGAGGGGTCGGCAATTGAACCGG
TGCCTAGAGAAGGTGGCGCGGGGTAAACTGGGAAAGTGATGTCGTGTACTGGCTCCGCCTTTTTCCCGAG
GGTGGGGGAGAACCGTATATAAGTGCAGTAGTCGCCGTGAACGTTCTTTTTCGCAACGGGTTTGCCGCCA
GAACACAGGTAAGTGCCGTGTGTGGTTCCCGCGGGCCTGGCCTCTTTACGGGTTATGGCCCTTGCGTGCC
TTGAATTACTTCCACCTGGCTGCAGTACGTGATTCTTGATCCCGAGCTTCGGGTTGGAAGTGGGTGGGAG
AGTTCGAGGCCTTGCGCTTAAGGAGCCCCTTCGCCTCGTGCTTGAGTTGAGGCCTGGCCTGGGCGCTGGG
GCCGCCGCGTGCGAATCTGGTGGCACCTTCGCGCCTGTCTCGCTGCTTTCGATAAGTCTCTAGCCATTTA
AAATTTTTGATGACCTGCTGCGACGCTTTTTTTCTGGCAAGATAGTCTTGTAAATGCGGGCCAAGATCTG
CACACTGGTATTTCGGTTTTTGGGGCCGCGGGCGGCGACGGGGCCCGTGCGTCCCAGCGCACATGTTCGG
CGAGGCGGGGCCTGCGAGCGCGGCCACCGAGAATCGGACGGGGGTAGTCTCAAGCTGGCCGGCCTGCTCT
GGTGCCTGGCCTCGCGCCGCCGTGTATCGCCCCGCCCTGGGCGGCAAGGCTGGCCCGGTCGGCACCAGTT
GCGTGAGCGGAAAGATGGCCGCTTCCCGGCCCTGCTGCAGGGAGCTCAAAATGGAGGACGCGGCGCTCGG
GAGAGCGGGCGGGTGAGTCACCCACACAAAGGAAAAGGGCCTTTCCGTCCTCAGCCGTCGCTTCATGTGA
CTCCACGGAGTACCGGGCGCCGTCCAGGCACCTCGATTAGTTCTCGAGCTTTTGGAGTACGTCGTCTTTA
GGTTGGGGGGAGGGGTTTTATGCGATGGAGTTTCCCCACACTGAGTGGGTGGAGACTGAAGTTAGGCCAG
CTTGGCACTTGATGTAATTCTCCTTGGAATTTGCCCTTTTTGAGTTTGGATCTTGGTTCATTCTCAAGCC
TCAGACAGTGGTTCAAAGTTTTTTTCTTCCATTTCAGGTGTCGTGAGGGGATCTGGAGCTCTCGAGAATT
CTCACGCGTGCCGCCACCATGGCCTTACCAGTGACCGCCTTGCTCCTGCCGCTGGCCTTGCTGCTCCACG
CCGCCAGGCCGGACATCCAGATGACACAGACTACATCCTCCCTGTCTGCCTCTCTGGGAGACAGAGTCAC
CATCAGTTGCAGGGCAAGTCAGGACATTAGTAAATATTTAAATTGGTATCAGCAGAAACCAGATGGAACT
GTTAAACTCCTGATCTACCATACATCAAGATTACACTCAGGAGTCCCATCAAGGTTCAGTGGCAGTGGGT
CTGGAACAGATTATTCTCTCACCATTAGCAACCTGGAGCAAGAAGATATTGCCACTTACTTTTGCCAACA
GGGTAATACGCTTCCGTACACGTTCGGAGGCGGCACCAAGCTGGAGATCACAGGTGGCGGTGGCTCGGGC
GGTGGTGGGTCGGGTGGCGGCGGATCTGAGGTGAAACTGCAGGAGTCAGGACCTGGCCTGGTGGCGCCCT
CACAGAGCCTGTCCGTCACATGCACTGTCTCAGGGGTCTCATTACCCGACTATGGTGTAAGCTGGATTCG
CCAGCCTCCACGAAAGGGTCTGGAGTGGCTGGGAGTAATATGGGGTAGTGAAACCACATACTATAATTCA
GCTCTCAAATCCAGACTGACCATCATCAAGGACAACTCCAAGAGCCAAGTTTTCTTAAAAATGAACAGTC
TGCAAACTGATGACACAGCCATTTACTACTGTGCCAAACATTATTACTACGGTGGTAGCTATGCTATGGA
CTACTGGGGCCAAGGAACCTCAGTCACCGTCTCCTCAGGGAAGCCTATCCCGAACCCTCTGTTGGGTCTC
GATAGTACCAATGGGGCCGCAACCACGACGCCAGCGCCGCGACCACCAACACCGGCGCCCACCATCGCGT
TGCAGCCCCTGTCCCTGCGCCCAGAGGCGTGCCGGCCAGCGGCGGGGGGCGCAGTGCACACGAGGGGGCT
GGACTTCGCCTGTGATTTTTGGGTGCTGGTGGTGGTTGGTGGAGTCCTGGCTTGCTATAGCTTGCTAGTA
ACAGTGGCCTTTATTATTTTCTGGGTGAGGAGTAAGAGGAGCAGGCTCCTGCACAGTGACTACATGAACA
TGACTCCCCGCCGCCCCGGGCCCACCCGCAAGCATTACCAGCCCTATGCCCCACCACGCGACTTCGCAGC
CTATCGCTCCGAGGACGTGGTGTGCTGCCACTCAATCTACGGCAAGAAGAAGGGTGATATCGACACCTAC
CGATACATAGGCTCTTCCGGGACAGGCTGCGTGGTCATAGTGGGCAGGATCGTCTTGTCCGGATCCGGCA
CTAGTGCGCCCATCACGGCGTACGCCCAGCAGACGAGAGGCCTCCTAGGGTGTATAATCACCAGCCTGAC
TGGCCGGGACAAAAACCAAGTGGAGGGTGAGGTCCAGATCGTGTCAACTGCTACCCAAACCTTCCTGGCA
ACGTGCATCAATGGGGTATGCTGGGCAGTCTACCACGGGGCCGGAACGAGGACCATCGCATCACCCAAGG
GTCCTGTCATCCAGATGTATACCAATGTGGACCAAGACCTTGTGGGCTGGCCCGCTCCTCAAGGTTCCCG
CTCATTGACACCCTGTACCTGCGGCTCCTCGGACCTTTACCTGGTCACGAGGCACGCCGATGTCATTCCC
GTGCGCCGGCGAGGTGATAGCAGGGGTAGCCTGCTTTCGCCCCGGCCCATTTCCTACTTGAAAGGCTCCT
CGGGGGGTCCGCTGTTGTGCCCCGCGGGACACGCCGTGGGCCTATTCAGGGCCGCGGTGTGCACCCGTGG
AGTGGCTAAAGCGGTGGACTTTATCCCTGTGGAGAACCTAGAGACAACCATGAGATCCCCGGTGTTCACG
GACAACTCCTCTCCACCAGCAGTCACCCTGACGCACCCAATCACCAAAATCGATAGGGAGGTTCTCTACC
AGGAGTTCGATGAGATGGAAGAGTGCTCTCAGCACTATCCCTACGATGTGCCCGATTACGCTAAACGGGG
CAGAAAGAAACTCCTGTATATATTCAAACAACCATTTATGAGACCAGTACAAACTACTCAAGAGGAAGAT
GGCTGTAGCTGCCGATTTCCAGAAGAAGAAGAAGGAGGATGTGAACTGAGAGTGAAGTTCAGCAGGAGCG
CAGACGCCCCCGCGTACAAGCAGGGCCAGAACCAGCTCTATAACGAGCTCAATCTAGGACGAAGAGAGGA
GTACGATGTTTTGGACAAGAGACGTGGCCGGGACCCTGAGATGGGGGGAAAGCCGAGAAGGAAGAACCCT
CAGGAAGGCCTGTACAATGAACTGCAGAAAGATAAGATGGCGGAGGCCTACAGTGAGATTGGGATGAAAG
GCGAGCGCCGGAGGGGCAAGGGGCACGATGGCCTTTACCAGGGTCTCAGTACAGCCACCAAGGACACCTA
CGACGCCCTTCACATGCAGGCCCTGCCCCCTCGCTAAACTAGTGCGGCCGCGCTCTAGAGTCGACCTGCA
GGCATGCAAGCTTGATATCAAGCTTATCGATAATCAACCTCTGGATTACAAAATTTGTGAAAGATTGACT
GGTATTCTTAACTATGTTGCTCCTTTTACGCTATGTGGATACGCTGCTTTAATGCCTTTGTATCATGCTA
TTGCTTCCCGTATGGCTTTCATTTTCTCCTCCTTGTATAAATCCTGGTTGCTGTCTCTTTATGAGGAGTT
GTGGCCCGTTGTCAGGCAACGTGGCGTGGTGTGCACTGTGTTTGCTGACGCAACCCCCACTGGTTGGGGC
ATTGCCACCACCTGTCAGCTCCTTTCCGGGACTTTCGCTTTCCCCCTCCCTATTGCCACGGCGGAACTCA
TCGCCGCCTGCCTTGCCCGCTGCTGGACAGGGGCTCGGCTGTTGGGCACTGACAATTCCGTGGTGTTGTC
GGGGAAATCATCGTCCTTTCCTTGGCTGCTCGCCTGTGTTGCCACCTGGATTCTGCGCGGGACGTCCTTC
TGCTACGTCCCTTCGGCCCTCAATCCAGCGGACCTTCCTTCCCGCGGCCTGCTGCCGGCTCTGCGGCCTC
TTCCGCGTCTTCGCCTTCGCCCTCAGACGAGTCGGATCTCCCTTTGGGCCGCCTCCCCGCATCGATACCG
TCGACCTCGAGGGAATTAATTCGAGCTCGGTACCTTTAAGACCAATGACTTACAAGGCAGCTGTAGATCT
TAGCCACTTTTTAAAAGAAAAGGGGGGACTGGAAGGGCTAATTCACTCCCAACGAAGACAAGATCTGCTT
TTTGCTTGTACTGGGTCTCTCTGGTTAGACCAGATCTGAGCCTGGGAGCTCTCTGGCTAACTAGGGAACC
CACTGCTTAAGCCTCAATAAAGCTTGCCTTGAGTGCTTCAAGTAGTGTGTGCCCGTCTGTTGTGTGACTC
TGGTAACTAGAGATCCCTCAGACCCTTTTAGTCAGTGTGGAAAATCTCTAGCAGCATCTAGAATTAATTC
CGTGTATTCTATAGTGTCACCTAAATCGTATGTGTATGATACATAAGGTTATGTATTAATTGTAGCCGCG
TTCTAACGACAATATGTACAAGCCTAATTGTGTAGCATCTGGCTTACTGAAGCAGACCCTATCATCTCTC
TCGTAAACTGCCGTCAGAGTCGGTTTGGTTGGACGAACCTTCTGAGTTTCTGGTAACGCCGTCCCGCACC
CGGAAATGGTCAGCGAACCAATCAGCAGGGTCATCGCTAGCCAGATCCTCTACGCCGGACGCATCGTGGC
CGGCATCACCGGCGCCACAGGTGCGGTTGCTGGCGCCTATATCGCCGACATCACCGATGGGGAAGATCGG
GCTCGCCACTTCGGGCTCATGAGCGCTTGTTTCGGCGTGGGTATGGTGGCAGGCCCCGTGGCCGGGGGAC
TGTTGGGCGCCATCTCCTTGCATGCACCATTCCTTGCGGCGGCGGTGCTCAACGGCCTCAACCTACTACT
GGGCTGCTTCCTAATGCAGGAGTCGCATAAGGGAGAGCGTCGAATGGTGCACTCTCAGTACAATCTGCTC
TGATGCCGCATAGTTAAGCCAGCCCCGACACCCGCCAACACCCGCTGACGCGCCCTGACGGGCTTGTCTG
CTCCCGGCATCCGCTTACAGACAAGCTGTGACCGTCTCCGGGAGCTGCATGTGTCAGAGGTTTTCACCGT
CATCACCGAAACGCGCGAGACGAAAGGGCCTCGTGATACGCCTATTTTTATAGGTTAATGTCATGATAAT
AATGGTTTCTTAGACGTCAGGTGGCACTTTTCGGGGAAATGTGCGCGGAACCCCTATTTGTTTATTTTTC
TAAATACATTCAAATATGTATCCGCTCATGAGACAATAACCCTGATAAATGCTTCAATAATATTGAAAAA
GGAAGAGTATGAGTATTCAACATTTCCGTGTCGCCCTTATTCCCTTTTTTGCGGCATTTTGCCTTCCTGT
TTTTGCTCACCCAGAAACGCTGGTGAAAGTAAAAGATGCTGAAGATCAGTTGGGTGCACGAGTGGGTTAC
ATCGAACTGGATCTCAACAGCGGTAAGATCCTTGAGAGTTTTCGCCCCGAAGAACGTTTTCCAATGATGA
GCACTTTTAAAGTTCTGCTATGTGGCGCGGTATTATCCCGTATTGACGCCGGGCAAGAGCAACTCGGTCG
CCGCATACACTATTCTCAGAATGACTTGGTTGAGTACTCACCAGTCACAGAAAAGCATCTTACGGATGGC
ATGACAGTAAGAGAATTATGCAGTGCTGCCATAACCATGAGTGATAACACTGCGGCCAACTTACTTCTGA
CAACGATCGGAGGACCGAAGGAGCTAACCGCTTTTTTGCACAACATGGGGGATCATGTAACTCGCCTTGA
TCGTTGGGAACCGGAGCTGAATGAAGCCATACCAAACGACGAGCGTGACACCACGATGCCTGTAGCAATG
GCAACAACGTTGCGCAAACTATTAACTGGCGAACTACTTACTCTAGCTTCCCGGCAACAATTAATAGACT
GGATGGAGGCGGATAAAGTTGCAGGACCACTTCTGCGCTCGGCCCTTCCGGCTGGCTGGTTTATTGCTGA
TAAATCTGGAGCCGGTGAGCGTGGGTCTCGCGGTATCATTGCAGCACTGGGGCCAGATGGTAAGCCCTCC
CGTATCGTAGTTATCTACACGACGGGGAGTCAGGCAACTATGGATGAACGAAATAGACAGATCGCTGAGA
TAGGTGCCTCACTGATTAAGCATTGGTAACTGTCAGACCAAGTTTACTCATATATACTTTAGATTGATTT
AAAACTTCATTTTTAATTTAAAAGGATCTAGGTGAAGATCCTTTTTGATAATCTCATGACCAAAATCCCT
TAACGTGAGTTTTCGTTCCACTGAGCGTCAGACCCCGTAGAAAAGATCAAAGGATCTTCTTGAGATCCTT
TTTTTCTGCGCGTAATCTGCTGCTTGCAAACAAAAAAACCACCGCTACCAGCGGTGGTTTGTTTGCCGGA
TCAAGAGCTACCAACTCTTTTTCCGAAGGTAACTGGCTTCAGCAGAGCGCAGATACCAAATACTGTTCTT
CTAGTGTAGCCGTAGTTAGGCCACCACTTCAAGAACTCTGTAGCACCGCCTACATACCTCGCTCTGCTAA
TCCTGTTACCAGTGGCTGCTGCCAGTGGCGATAAGTCGTGTCTTACCGGGTTGGACTCAAGACGATAGTT
ACCGGATAAGGCGCAGCGGTCGGGCTGAACGGGGGGTTCGTGCACACAGCCCAGCTTGGAGCGAACGACC
TACACCGAACTGAGATACCTACAGCGTGAGCTATGAGAAAGCGCCACGCTTCCCGAAGGGAGAAAGGCGG
ACAGGTATCCGGTAAGCGGCAGGGTCGGAACAGGAGAGCGCACGAGGGAGCTTCCAGGGGGAAACGCCTG
GTATCTTTATAGTCCTGTCGGGTTTCGCCACCTCTGACTTGAGCGTCGATTTTTGTGATGCTCGTCAGGG
GGGCGGAGCCTATGGAAAAACGCCAGCAACGCGGCCTTTTTACGGTTCCTGGCCTTTTGCTGGCCTTTTG
CTCACATGTTCTTTCCTGCGTTATCCCCTGATTCTGTGGATAACCGTATTACCGCCTTTGAGTGAGCTGA
TACCGCTCGCCGCAGCCGAACGACCGAGCGCAGCGAGTCAGTGAGCGAGGAAGCGGAAGAGCGCCCAATA
CGCAAACCGCCTCTCCCCGCGCGTTGGCCGATTCATTAATGCAGCTGTGGAATGTGTGTCAGTTAGGGTG
TGGAAAGTCCCCAGGCTCCCCAGCAGGCAGAAGTATGCAAAGCATGCATCTCAATTAGTCAGCAACCAGG
TGTGGAAAGTCCCCAGGCTCCCCAGCAGGCAGAAGTATGCAAAGCATGCATCTCAATTAGTCAGCAACCA
TAGTCCCGCCCCTAACTCCGCCCATCCCGCCCCTAACTCCGCCCAGTTCCGCCCATTCTCCGCCCCATGG
CTGACTAATTTTTTTTATTTA
Features (pLannotate 1.2.2; 38 found; start..end, strand, type, name):
    282..401     +  CDS            gpt (fragment): XGPT_ECOLI - Also known as gpp, gxu. Experimental evidence at protein level: Swiss-Prot protein existence level 1. Purine salvage pathway enzyme that catalyzes the transfer of the ribosyl-5-phosphate group from 5-phospho-alpha-D-ribose 1- diphosphate (PRPP) to the N9 position of the 6-oxopurines guanine and xanthine to form the corresponding ribonucleotides GMP (guanosine 5'- monophosphate) and XMP (xanthosine 5'-monophosphate), with the release of PPi. To a lesser extent, also acts on hypoxanthine (PubMed:9100006, PubMed:3886014). Does not ribophosphorylate adenine (PubMed:3886014). From Esch
    401..736     +  CDS            gpt (fragment): XGPT_ECOLI - Also known as gpp, gxu. Experimental evidence at protein level: Swiss-Prot protein existence level 1. Purine salvage pathway enzyme that catalyzes the transfer of the ribosyl-5-phosphate group from 5-phospho-alpha-D-ribose 1- diphosphate (PRPP) to the N9 position of the 6-oxopurines guanine and xanthine to form the corresponding ribonucleotides GMP (guanosine 5'- monophosphate) and XMP (xanthosine 5'-monophosphate), with the release of PPi. To a lesser extent, also acts on hypoxanthine (PubMed:9100006, PubMed:3886014). Does not ribophosphorylate adenine (PubMed:3886014). From Esch
    831..1136    +  CDS            frsA (fragment): FRSA_ECOLI - Also known as yafA. Experimental evidence at protein level: Swiss-Prot protein existence level 1. Catalyzes the hydrolysis of esters (PubMed:15808744). Displays esterase activity toward pNP-butyrate (PubMed:15808744). May stimulate mixed-acid fermentation by acting as a fermentation/respiration switch that down-regulates respiration and up- regulates fermentation rates (PubMed:15169777). From Escherichia coli (strain K12).
   1140..1214    +  CDS            small t antigen (fragment): SV40 (simian virus 40) small t antigen
   1216..1281    +  intron         small t intron: SV40 (simian virus 40) small t antigen intron
   1411..1431    +  CDS            SV40 NLS: nuclear localization signal of SV40 (simian virus 40) large T antigen
   1750..1833    +  CDS            large T antigen (fragment): large T antigen from SV40 (simian virus 40)
   1856..1990    +  polyA_signal   SV40 poly(A) signal: SV40 polyadenylation signal
   2157..2486    +  CDS            nef (fragment): NEF_HV1BR - Experimental evidence at protein level: Swiss-Prot protein existence level 1. Extracellular Nef protein targets CD4(+) T-lymphocytes for apoptosis by interacting with CXCR4 surface receptors (PubMed:14990729). From Human immunodeficiency virus type 1 group M subtype B (isolate BRU/LAI) (HIV-1).
   2534..2791    +  LTR            5' LTR (truncated): truncated 5' long terminal repeat (LTR) from HIV-1
   2838..2963    +  misc_feature   HIV-1 Ψ: packaging signal of human immunodeficiency virus type 1
   2947..3285    +  CDS            HIV-1 gag (fragment): gag protein from human immunodeficiency virus 1; gag
   3460..3693    +  misc_feature   RRE: The Rev response element (RRE) of HIV-1 allows for Rev-dependent mRNA export from the nucleus to the cytoplasm.
   4070..4170    +  CDS            Rev (fragment): human immunodeficiency virus 1 (HIV-1) Rev protein; rev; enhances nuclear export of unspliced and incompletely spliced viral mRNAs
   4207..4324    +  misc_feature   cPPT/CTS: central polypurine tract and central termination sequence of HIV-1
   4361..4394    -  misc_feature   MCS (fragment): pBluescript multiple cloning site
   4398..5576    +  promoter       EF-1α promoter: strong constitutive promoter for human elongation factor EF-1α
   5682..5999    +  CDS            KV5AB_MOUSE: Experimental evidence at protein level: Swiss-Prot protein existence level 1. From Mus musculus (Mouse).
   6045..6335    +  CDS            HVM44_MOUSE (fragment): Experimental evidence at protein level: Swiss-Prot protein existence level 1. From Mus musculus (Mouse).
   6597..6800    +  CDS            CD28 (fragment): CD28_HUMAN - Experimental evidence at protein level: Swiss-Prot protein existence level 1. Involved in T-cell activation, the induction of cell proliferation and cytokine production and promotion of T-cell survival. Enhances the production of IL4 and IL10 in T-cells in conjunction with TCR/CD3 ligation and CD40L costimulation (PubMed:8617933). Isoform 3 enhances CD40L-mediated activation of NF-kappa-B and kinases MAPK8 and PAK2 in T-cells (PubMed:15067037). From Homo sapiens (Human).
   6936..7514    +  CDS            POLG_HCV77 (fragment): Experimental evidence at protein level: Swiss-Prot protein existence level 1. [RNA-directed RNA polymerase]: RNA-dependent RNA polymerase that performs primer-template recognition and RNA synthesis during viral replication. From Hepatitis C virus genotype 1a (isolate H77) (HCV).
   7623..7748    +  CDS            TNFRSF9 (fragment): TNR9_HUMAN - Also known as CD137, ILA. Experimental evidence at protein level: Swiss-Prot protein existence level 1. Receptor for TNFSF9/4-1BBL. Possibly active during T cell activation. From Homo sapiens (Human).
   7746..8084    +  CDS            CD247 (fragment): CD3Z_HUMAN - Also known as CD3Z, T3Z, TCRZ. Experimental evidence at protein level: Swiss-Prot protein existence level 1. Part of the TCR-CD3 complex present on T-lymphocyte cell surface that plays an essential role in adaptive immune response. When antigen presenting cells (APCs) activate T-cell receptor (TCR), TCR- mediated signals are transmitted across the cell membrane by the CD3 chains CD3D, CD3E, CD3G and CD3Z. All CD3 chains contain immunoreceptor tyrosine-based activation motifs (ITAMs) in their cytoplasmic domain. Upon TCR engagement, these motifs become phosphorylated by Src family
   8103..8133    +  misc_feature   MCS (fragment): pUC18/19 multiple cloning site
   8134..8152    +  misc_feature   MCS (fragment): pBluescript multiple cloning site
   8152..8740    +  misc_feature   WPRE: woodchuck hepatitis virus posttranscriptional regulatory element
   8741..8763    +  misc_feature   MCS (fragment): pBluescript multiple cloning site
   8780..8848    +  CDS            nef (fragment): NEF_HV1Z2 - Experimental evidence at protein level: Swiss-Prot protein existence level 1. Extracellular Nef protein targets CD4(+) T-lymphocytes for apoptosis by interacting with CXCR4 surface receptors. From Human immunodeficiency virus type 1 group M subtype D (isolate Z2/CDC-Z34) (HIV-1).
   8850..9083    +  LTR            3' LTR (ΔU3): self-inactivating 3' long terminal repeat (LTR) from HIV-1
   9108..9126    -  promoter       SP6 promoter: promoter for bacteriophage SP6 RNA polymerase
   9354..9633    +  CDS            TcR (fragment): tetracycline efflux protein; tet; confers resistance to tetracycline
   9634..9682    -  misc_feature   bom (fragment): basis of mobility region from pBR322
   9784..9819    -  CDS            rop (fragment): Rop protein, which maintains plasmids at low copy number; rop
   9914..10018   +  promoter       AmpR promoter: bla
  10019..10879   +  CDS            AmpR: β-lactamase; bla; confers resistance to ampicillin, carbenicillin, and related antibiotics
  11050..11638   +  rep_origin     ori: high-copy-number ColE1/pMB1/pBR322/pUC origin of replication
  11821..11877   +  CDS            lacI (fragment): lac repressor; lacI; The lac repressor binds to the lac operator to inhibit transcription in E. coli. This inhibition can be relieved by adding lactose or isopropyl-β-D-thiogalactopyranoside (IPTG).
  11884..82      +  promoter       SV40 promoter (across the origin): SV40 enhancer and early promoter
