[The description below was written by a language model from this plasmid's Addgene catalogue record and pLannotate feature annotations shown in this document.]
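Description:
pHR-ON VIPER CAR (anti-CD19)-final design is a roughly 12.1 kb lentiviral transfer plasmid built on the pHR backbone for delivering a drug-gated chimeric antigen receptor into mammalian cells. It is propagated in E. coli through a ColE1/pUC-type origin and selected with ampicillin via the β-lactamase gene; the catalogue lists a recombination-tolerant strain, which suits repeat-containing lentiviral plasmids. The HIV-1-derived portion includes a truncated 5' LTR, the Ψ packaging signal with a gag fragment, the Rev response element for Rev-dependent nuclear export of the genomic RNA, the cPPT/CTS, a WPRE downstream of the payload to boost transcript expression, and a ΔU3 self-inactivating 3' LTR. Outside the LTRs the backbone carries legacy pieces, including an SV40 promoter, gpt fragments, SV40 small t intron and poly(A) sequences, and remnants of tetracycline resistance, rop and lacI, which are not part of the packaged cassette.

The 3.7 kb insert is driven by the strong constitutive human EF-1α promoter and encodes a single-chain receptor: a CD19-binding scFv (annotated as mouse kappa light and heavy variable regions), a CD28 segment, a hepatitis C virus polyprotein fragment corresponding to the NS3 protease domain named in the insert, then the 4-1BB (TNFRSF9) costimulatory domain and the CD3ζ signalling domain. The record does not spell out the mechanism. However, placing NS3 between the CD28 portion and the downstream signalling domains fits an "ON" design: self-cleavage by the protease would detach the signalling tail, and an NS3 inhibitor drug would keep the receptor intact and active. The associated work concerns multiplex drug-gated CAR circuits, and the stated purpose is lentiviral delivery of this anti-CD19 ON switch CAR.
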