Addgene plasmid #192117: pHR-ON VIPER CAR (anti-CD19)-final design
Purpose: Lentiviral deliviery of ON VIPER CAR (anti-CD19)-final design
Depositing lab: Wilson Wong. Depositing organization: Boston University Main Campus. Publication: High-performance multiplex drug-gated CAR circuits. Li HS, Wong NM, Tague E, Ngo JT, Khalil AS, Wong WW. Cancer Cell. 2022 Aug 26. pii: S1535-6108(22)00372-5. doi: 10.1016/j.ccell.2022.08.008. PubMed 36084652.
Backbone
  Vector backbone: pHR
  Backbone size w/o insert (bp): 8440
  Total vector size (bp): 12132
  Vector type: Lentiviral
Growth in bacteria
  Bacterial resistance: Ampicillin, 100 μg/mL
  Growth temperature: 37°C
  Growth strain: NEB Stable
  Copy number: Unknown
Gene/Insert
  Gene/Insert name: pHR-pEF1a-VIPER CAR (anti-CD19scFV_CD28_NS3_41BB_CD3z)
  Species: H. sapiens (human)
  Insert size (bp): 3692
  Cloning method: Gibson Cloning
  Sequencing primers: 5′ CAGTGCAGGGGAAAGAATAGTAGAC; 3′ CATAGCGTAAAAGGAGCAACA
Terms and licenses: Academic/Nonprofit Terms; Industry Terms: Not Available to Industry
How to cite: pHR-ON VIPER CAR (anti-CD19)-final design was a gift from Wilson Wong (Addgene plasmid # 192117 ; http://n2t.net/addgene:192117 ; RRID:Addgene_192117)
