>Addgene plasmid #192117 | pHR-ON VIPER CAR (anti-CD19)-final design | depositor partial sequence | sequence record 372351 | pHR-pEF1a-VIPER CAR (anti-CD19scFV_CD28_NS3_41BB_CD3z)
CGTGAGGCTCCGGTGCCCGTCAGTGGGCAGAGCGCACATCGCCCACAGTCCCCGAGAAGTTGGGGGGAGG
GGTCGGCAATTGAACCGGTGCCTAGAGAAGGTGGCGCGGGGTAAACTGGGAAAGTGATGTCGTGTACTGG
CTCCGCCTTTTTCCCGAGGGTGGGGGAGAACCGTATATAAGTGCAGTAGTCGCCGTGAACGTTCTTTTTC
GCAACGGGTTTGCCGCCAGAACACAGGTAAGTGCCGTGTGTGGTTCCCGCGGGCCTGGCCTCTTTACGGG
TTATGGCCCTTGCGTGCCTTGAATTACTTCCACCTGGCTGCAGTACGTGATTCTTGATCCCGAGCTTCGG
GTTGGAAGTGGGTGGGAGAGTTCGAGGCCTTGCGCTTAAGGAGCCCCTTCGCCTCGTGCTTGAGTTGAGG
CCTGGCCTGGGCGCTGGGGCCGCCGCGTGCGAATCTGGTGGCACCTTCGCGCCTGTCTCGCTGCTTTCGA
TAAGTCTCTAGCCATTTAAAATTTTTGATGACCTGCTGCGACGCTTTTTTTCTGGCAAGATAGTCTTGTA
AATGCGGGCCAAGATCTGCACACTGGTATTTCGGTTTTTGGGGCCGCGGGCGGCGACGGGGCCCGTGCGT
CCCAGCGCACATGTTCGGCGAGGCGGGGCCTGCGAGCGCGGCCACCGAGAATCGGACGGGGGTAGTCTCA
AGCTGGCCGGCCTGCTCTGGTGCCTGGCCTCGCGCCGCCGTGTATCGCCCCGCCCTGGGCGGCAAGGCTG
GCCCGGTCGGCACCAGTTGCGTGAGCGGAAAGATGGCCGCTTCCCGGCCCTGCTGCAGGGAGCTCAAAAT
GGAGGACGCGGCGCTCGGGAGAGCGGGCGGGTGAGTCACCCACACAAAGGAAAAGGGCCTTTCCGTCCTC
AGCCGTCGCTTCATGTGACTCCACGGAGTACCGGGCGCCGTCCAGGCACCTCGATTAGTTCTCGAGCTTT
TGGAGTACGTCGTCTTTAGGTTGGGGGGAGGGGTTTTATGCGATGGAGTTTCCCCACACTGAGTGGGTGG
AGACTGAAGTTAGGCCAGCTTGGCACTTGATGTAATTCTCCTTGGAATTTGCCCTTTTTGAGTTTGGATC
TTGGTTCATTCTCAAGCCTCAGACAGTGGTTCAAAGTTTTTTTCTTCCATTTCAGGTGTCGTGAGGGGAT
CTGGAGCTCTCGAGAATTCTCACGCGTGCCGCCACCATGGCCTTACCAGTGACCGCCTTGCTCCTGCCGC
TGGCCTTGCTGCTCCACGCCGCCAGGCCGGACATCCAGATGACACAGACTACATCCTCCCTGTCTGCCTC
TCTGGGAGACAGAGTCACCATCAGTTGCAGGGCAAGTCAGGACATTAGTAAATATTTAAATTGGTATCAG
CAGAAACCAGATGGAACTGTTAAACTCCTGATCTACCATACATCAAGATTACACTCAGGAGTCCCATCAA
GGTTCAGTGGCAGTGGGTCTGGAACAGATTATTCTCTCACCATTAGCAACCTGGAGCAAGAAGATATTGC
CACTTACTTTTGCCAACAGGGTAATACGCTTCCGTACACGTTCGGAGGCGGCACCAAGCTGGAGATCACA
GGTGGCGGTGGCTCGGGCGGTGGTGGGTCGGGTGGCGGCGGATCTGAGGTGAAACTGCAGGAGTCAGGAC
CTGGCCTGGTGGCGCCCTCACAGAGCCTGTCCGTCACATGCACTGTCTCAGGGGTCTCATTACCCGACTA
TGGTGTAAGCTGGATTCGCCAGCCTCCACGAAAGGGTCTGGAGTGGCTGGGAGTAATATGGGGTAGTGAA
ACCACATACTATAATTCAGCTCTCAAATCCAGACTGACCATCATCAAGGACAACTCCAAGAGCCAAGTTT
TCTTAAAAATGAACAGTCTGCAAACTGATGACACAGCCATTTACTACTGTGCCAAACATTATTACTACGG
TGGTAGCTATGCTATGGACTACTGGGGCCAAGGAACCTCAGTCACCGTCTCCTCAGGGAAGCCTATCCCG
AACCCTCTGTTGGGTCTCGATAGTACCAATGGGGCCGCAACCACGACGCCAGCGCCGCGACCACCAACAC
CGGCGCCCACCATCGCGTTGCAGCCCCTGTCCCTGCGCCCAGAGGCGTGCCGGCCAGCGGCGGGGGGCGC
AGTGCACACGAGGGGGCTGGACTTCGCCTGTGATTTTTGGGTGCTGGTGGTGGTTGGTGGAGTCCTGGCT
TGCTATAGCTTGCTAGTAACAGTGGCCTTTATTATTTTCTGGGTGAGGAGTAAGAGGAGCAGGCTCCTGC
ACAGTGACTACATGAACATGACTCCCCGCCGCCCCGGGCCCACCCGCAAGCATTACCAGCCCTATGCCCC
ACCACGCGACTTCGCAGCCTATCGCTCCGAGGACGTGGTGTGCTGCCACTCAATCTACGGCAAGAAGAAG
GGTGATATCGACACCTACCGATACATAGGCTCTTCCGGGACAGGCTGCGTGGTCATAGTGGGCAGGATCG
TCTTGTCCGGATCCGGCACTAGTGCGCCCATCACGGCGTACGCCCAGCAGACGAGAGGCCTCCTAGGGTG
TATAATCACCAGCCTGACTGGCCGGGACAAAAACCAAGTGGAGGGTGAGGTCCAGATCGTGTCAACTGCT
ACCCAAACCTTCCTGGCAACGTGCATCAATGGGGTATGCTGGGCAGTCTACCACGGGGCCGGAACGAGGA
CCATCGCATCACCCAAGGGTCCTGTCATCCAGATGTATACCAATGTGGACCAAGACCTTGTGGGCTGGCC
CGCTCCTCAAGGTTCCCGCTCATTGACACCCTGTACCTGCGGCTCCTCGGACCTTTACCTGGTCACGAGG
CACGCCGATGTCATTCCCGTGCGCCGGCGAGGTGATAGCAGGGGTAGCCTGCTTTCGCCCCGGCCCATTT
CCTACTTGAAAGGCTCCTCGGGGGGTCCGCTGTTGTGCCCCGCGGGACACGCCGTGGGCCTATTCAGGGC
CGCGGTGTGCACCCGTGGAGTGGCTAAAGCGGTGGACTTTATCCCTGTGGAGAACCTAGAGACAACCATG
AGATCCCCGGTGTTCACGGACAACTCCTCTCCACCAGCAGTCACCCTGACGCACCCAATCACCAAAATCG
ATAGGGAGGTTCTCTACCAGGAGTTCGATGAGATGGAAGAGTGCTCTCAGCACTATCCCTACGATGTGCC
CGATTACGCTAAACGGGGCAGAAAGAAACTCCTGTATATATTCAAACAACCATTTATGAGACCAGTACAA
ACTACTCAAGAGGAAGATGGCTGTAGCTGCCGATTTCCAGAAGAAGAAGAAGGAGGATGTGAACTGAGAG
TGAAGTTCAGCAGGAGCGCAGACGCCCCCGCGTACAAGCAGGGCCAGAACCAGCTCTATAACGAGCTCAA
TCTAGGACGAAGAGAGGAGTACGATGTTTTGGACAAGAGACGTGGCCGGGACCCTGAGATGGGGGGAAAG
CCGAGAAGGAAGAACCCTCAGGAAGGCCTGTACAATGAACTGCAGAAAGATAAGATGGCGGAGGCCTACA
GTGAGATTGGGATGAAAGGCGAGCGCCGGAGGGGCAAGGGGCACGATGGCCTTTACCAGGGTCTCAGTAC
AGCCACCAAGGACACCTACGACGCCCTTCACATGCAGGCCCTGCCCCCTCGC
